>Addgene plasmid #24285 | pMT-Aurora B-GFP | addgene partial sequence | sequence record 30192 | 24285 with MT-forward
CTACTAGTCAGTGTGGTGGAATTCTGCAGATATCGACAAGTTTGTACAAAAAAGCAGGCTCCGCGGCCGC
CCCCTTCACCATGACGCTTTCCCGCGCGAAGCACGCCAACCGCAACCACCTGCCGCACCTGCTGGCCAAG
GTGCCCGAGGAGCACCAGGAGCCGATCAAGAATATGTGCCTCAAGATGATGTCCCACGACGCATACGGAC
AGCCATACGATTGGAGTCCCCGGGACTTTGAGATGGGCGCCCACTTGGGACGCGGCAAATTTGGACGTGT
CTACTTGGCGCGGGAGCGCCACTCGCACTATCTGGTGGCCATGAAGGTGATGTTCAAAGAGGAGCTGCGC
AAGGGCTGCGTGCAGCGTCAGGTTCTACGCGAGATCGAGATCCAGTCGCGACTGAAGCACCCGCACATCC
TGCGCCTGCTCACTTGGTTCCACGACGAGAGCCGCATATATCTGGCCCTGGAAATTGCGTCCGAGGGCGA
GCTGTTCAAGCACCTGCGTGGCGCACCCAATCATCGATTCGATGAACCGCGGTCTGCGAAGTACACCTAC
CAAGTGGCGAATGCCCTCAACTACTGTCACCTGAACAACGTGATCCATCGGGATCTGAAGCCGGAGAACA
TTCTGCTAACCAGCACGGACGACCTTAAGCTGGCCGACTTTGGTTGGTCGGC
