>Addgene plasmid #24285 | pMT-Aurora B-GFP | addgene partial sequence | sequence record 161524 | BGH-rev 5'-TAGAAGGCACAGTCGAGG-3'
GTTTAAACTCAATGGTGATGGTGATGATGACCGGTACGCGTAGAATCGAGACCGAGGAGAGGGTTAGGGA
TAGGCTTACCTTCGAAGGGCCCTCTAGCTTACGTCACGTGGACCGGTGCTTGTACAGCTCGTCCATGCCG
AGAGTGATCCCGGCGGCGGTCACGAACTCCAGCAGGACCATGTGATCGCGCTTCTCGTTGGGGTCTTTGC
TCAGGGCGGACTGGGTGCTCAGGTAGTGGTTGTCGGGCAGCAGCACGGGGCCGTCGCCGATGGGGGTGTT
CTGCTGGTAGTGGTCGGCGAGCTGCACGCTGCCGTCCTCGATGTTGTGGCGGATCTTGAAGTTCACCTTG
ATGCCGTTCTTCTGCTTGTCGGCCATGATATAGACGTTGTGGCTGTTGTAGTTGTACTCCAGCTTGTGCC
CCAGGATGTTGCCGTCCTCCTTGAAGTCGATGCCCTTCAGCTCGATGCGGTTCACCAGGGTGTCGCCCTC
GAACTTCACCTCGGCGCGGGTCTTGTAGTTGCCGTCGTCCTTGAAGAAGATGGTGCGCTCCTGGACGTAG
CCTTCGGGCATGGCGGACTTGAAGAAGTCGTGCTGCTTCATGTGGTCGGGGTAGCGGCTGAAGCACTGCA
CGCCGTAGGTCAGGGTGGTCACGAGGGTGGGCCAGGGCACGGGCAGCTTGCCGGTGGTGCAGATGAACTT
CAGGGTCAGCTTGCCGTAGGTGGCATCGCCCTCGCCCTCGCCGGACACGCTGAACTTGTGGCCGTTTACG
TCGCCGTCCAGCTCGACCAGGATGGGCACCACCCCGGTGAACAGCTCCTCGCCCTTGCTCACCATGGTGG
CGGAGCTCACCACTTTGTACAAGAAAGCTGGGTCGGCGCGCCCACCCTTATTTCTGGCCGTGTTCTCCTT
GCCGCGCTCCCGTTTCTGCAGCTGCAGCTCCCTTTCGGCCATTCCCGCCTTGACCCAATAATGGGTCATC
ACATCCACCAAGGTGATGCGGC
