>Addgene plasmid #24285 | pMT-Aurora B-GFP | addgene partial sequence | sequence record 162926 | mCherryseq-R 5'-cctcctcgcccttgctcaccat-3'
CTTTGTACAAGAAAGCTGGGTCGGCGCGCCCACCCTTATTTCTGGCCGTGTTCTCCTTGCCGCGCTCCCG
TTTCTGCAGCTGCAGCTCCCTTTCGGCCATTCCCGCCTTGACCCAATAATGGGTCATCACATCCACCAAG
GTGATGCGGCCCTTGCTTTCCTTGCGAAGCAGCCCGCCAATCAATTCCTTGCAGCCCTTGGACAAATGCG
ATGGGTAGGAGATCTCCATGCGCCGGATCTTGCTGTAGGTGCTCTCCGTGCTGTTCGACTCGAAGGGCGG
ACAGCCGACGACGAACTCATAGCACAGAATGCCCAGGCACCACTGGTCCACCGAGTCGTCGTAGGAGTTC
CCATCCACCATCTCCGGCGGCAGATAGTCCAGGGTGCCGCACAGAGTCCTGCGCTTGTTGTTCGGCGTGT
GCGCCGACCAACCAAAGTCGGCCAGCTTAAGGTCGTCCGTGCTGGTTAGCAGAATGTTCTCCGGCTTCAG
ATCCCGATGGATCACGTTGTTCAGGTGACAGTAGTTGAGGGCATTCGCCACTTGGTAGGTGTACTTCGCA
GACCGCGGTTCATCGAATCGATGATTGGGTGCGCCACGCAGGTGCTTGAACAGCTCGCCCTCGGACGCAA
TTTCCAGGGCCAGATATATGCGGCTCTCGTCGTGGAACCAAGTGAGCAGGCGCAGGATGTGCGGGTGCTT
CAGTCGCGACTGGATCTCGATCTCGCGTAGAACCTGACGCTGCACGCAGCCCTTGCGCAGCTCCTCTTTG
AACATCACCTTCATGGCCACCAGATAGTGCGAGTGGCGCTCCCGCGCCAAGTAGACACGTCCAAATTTGC
CGCGTCCCAAGTGGGCGCCCATCTCAAAGTCCCGGGGACTCCAATCGTATGGCTGTCCGTATGCGTCGTG
GGACATCATCTTGAGGCACATATTCTTGATCGGCTCCTGGTGCTCCTCGGGCACCTTGGCCAGCAGGTGC
GGCAGGTGGTTGCGGTTGGCGTGCTTCGCGCGGGAAAGCGTCATGGTGAAGGG
