>Addgene plasmid #24285 | pMT-Aurora B-GFP | addgene partial sequence | sequence record 162928 | Addgene assembled partial insert sequence
CTACTAGTCAGTGTGGTGGAATTCTGCAGATATCGACAAGTTTGTACAAAAAAGCAGGCTCCGCGGCCGC
CCCCTTCACCATGACGCTTTCCCGCGCGAAGCACGCCAACCGCAACCACCTGCCGCACCTGCTGGCCAAG
GTGCCCGAGGAGCACCAGGAGCCGATCAAGAATATGTGCCTCAAGATGATGTCCCACGACGCATACGGAC
AGCCATACGATTGGAGTCCCCGGGACTTTGAGATGGGCGCCCACTTGGGACGCGGCAAATTTGGACGTGT
CTACTTGGCGCGGGAGCGCCACTCGCACTATCTGGTGGCCATGAAGGTGATGTTCAAAGAGGAGCTGCGC
AAGGGCTGCGTGCAGCGTCAGGTTCTACGCGAGATCGAGATCCAGTCGCGACTGAAGCACCCGCACATCC
TGCGCCTGCTCACTTGGTTCCACGACGAGAGCCGCATATATCTGGCCCTGGAAATTGCGTCCGAGGGCGA
GCTGTTCAAGCACCTGCGTGGCGCACCCAATCATCGATTCGATGAACCGCGGTCTGCGAAGTACACCTAC
CAAGTGGCGAATGCCCTCAACTACTGTCACCTGAACAACGTGATCCATCGGGATCTGAAGCCGGAGAACA
TTCTGCTAACCAGCACGGACGACCTTAAGCTGGCCGACTTTGGTTGGTCGGCGCACACGCCGAACAACAA
GCGCAGGACTCTGTGCGGCACCCTGGACTATCTGCCGCCGGAGATGGTGGATGGGAACTCCTACGACGAC
TCGGTGGACCAGTGGTGCCTGGGCATTCTGTGCTATGAGTTCGTCGTCGGCTGTCCGCCCTTCGAGTCGA
ACAGCACGGAGAGCACCTACAGCAAGATCCGGCGCATGGAGATCTCCTACCCATCGCATTTGTCCAAGGG
CTGCAAGGAATTGATTGGCGGGCTGCTTCGCAAGGAAAGCAAGGGCCGCATCACCTTGGTGGATGTGATG
ACCCATTATTGGGTCAAGGCGGGAATGGCCGAAAGGGAGCTGCAGCTGCAGAAACGGGAGCGCGGCAAGG
AGAACACGGCCAGAAATAAGGGTGGGCGCGCCGACCCAGCTTTCTTGTACAAAGTGGTGAGCTCCGCCAC
CATGGTGAGCAAGGGCGAGGAGCTGTTCACCGGGGTGGTGCCCATCCTGGTCGAGCTGGACGGCGACGTA
AACGGCCACAAGTTCAGCGTGTCCGGCGAGGGCGAGGGCGATGCCACCTACGGCAAGCTGACCCTGAAGT
TCATCTGCACCACCGGCAAGCTGCCCGTGCCCTGGCCCACCCTCGTGACCACCCTGACCTACGGCGTGCA
GTGCTTCAGCCGCTACCCCGACCACATGAAGCAGCACGACTTCTTCAAGTCCGCCATGCCCGAAGGCTAC
GTCCAGGAGCGCACCATCTTCTTCAAGGACGACGGCAACTACAAGACCCGCGCCGAGGTGAAGTTCGAGG
GCGACACCCTGGTGAACCGCATCGAGCTGAAGGGCATCGACTTCAAGGAGGACGGCAACATCCTGGGGCA
CAAGCTGGAGTACAACTACAACAGCCACAACGTCTATATCATGGCCGACAAGCAGAAGAACGGCATCAAG
GTGAACTTCAAGATCCGCCACAACATCGAGGACGGCAGCGTGCAGCTCGCCGACCACTACCAGCAGAACA
CCCCCATCGGCGACGGCCCCGTGCTGCTGCCCGACAACCACTACCTGAGCACCCAGTCCGCCCTGAGCAA
AGACCCCAACGAGAAGCGCGATCACATGGTCCTGCTGGAGTTCGTGACCGCCGCCGGGATCACTCTCGGC
ATGGACGAGCTGTACAAGCACCGGTCCACGTGACGTAAGCTAGAGGGCCCTTCGAAGGTAAGCCTATCCC
TAACCCTCTCCTCGGTCTCGATTCTACGCGTACCGGTCATCATCACCATCACCATTGAGTTTAAAC
