[The description below was written by a language model from this plasmid's Addgene catalogue record.]
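Description:
pMT-Aurora B-GFP is an insect expression plasmid built on the pMT-WG backbone (about 6.8 kb without insert) for producing a fluorescently tagged Aurora B kinase in Drosophila cells. It is maintained in E. coli as a high-copy plasmid under ampicillin selection. The record does not list a bacterial origin, a selectable marker for insect cells, or the promoter. The "pMT" name suggests the copper-inducible Drosophila metallothionein promoter typical of this vector family, but that is an inference from the name rather than a recorded feature.

The insert is the roughly 1.2 kb coding sequence of Drosophila melanogaster Aurora B kinase (aurB, also known as ial or CG6620). It is joined in frame to a GFP tag supplied by the backbone at the C terminus, so the expressed product is Aurora B-GFP. The cloning sites are given as AttR1 and AttR2, which are Gateway recombination sites. This points to a Gateway destination vector into which the gene was transferred by recombination, although the catalogue lists the method as restriction enzyme cloning and does not say whether the sites survive in the final construct.

Aurora B is the catalytic subunit of the chromosomal passenger complex, which moves from centromeres to the central spindle and midbody during mitosis. A GFP fusion therefore allows live imaging of the kinase through cell division. The associated publication examines the dynamics of myosin, microtubules and Kinesin-6 at the cortex during cytokinesis in Drosophila S2 cells, consistent with use of this plasmid as a localisation reporter in that system. No feature table was provided, so the element-level organisation cannot be confirmed here.
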