Addgene plasmid #24285: pMT-Aurora B-GFP
Depositing lab: Ron Vale. Depositing organization: University of California, San Francisco (UCSF). Publication: Dynamics of myosin, microtubules, and Kinesin-6 at the cortex during cytokinesis in Drosophila S2 cells. Vale RD, Spudich JA, Griffis ER. J Cell Biol. 2009 Sep 7. 186(5):727-38. 10.1083/jcb.200902083 PubMed 19720876.
Backbone
  Vector backbone: pMT-WG
  Backbone size w/o insert (bp): 6786
  Vector type: Insect Expression
Growth in bacteria
  Bacterial resistance: Ampicillin, 100 μg/mL
  Growth temperature: 37°C
  Growth strain: DH5alpha
  Copy number: High Copy
Gene/Insert
  Gene/Insert name: Aurora B Kinase (alt names: CG6620; iAL; IplI-aurora-like kinase)
  Species: D. melanogaster (fly)
  Insert size (bp): 1180
  GenBank ID: NM_057988
  Entrez Gene: aurB (a.k.a. Dmel_CG6620, ABK, Aur B, AurB, Aurora B, Aurora-B, CG6620, DmAIRK2, DmAurB, DmAuroraB, Dmel\CG6620, IAL, IAL1, Ial, ial, ial/AurB)
  Tag / fusion protein: GFP (C terminal on backbone)
  Cloning method: Restriction Enzyme; 5′ cloning site AttR1 (unknown if destroyed); 3′ cloning site AttR2 (unknown if destroyed)
  Sequencing primers: 5′ M13 Fwd
Resource information
  A portion of this plasmid was derived from a plasmid made by: I obtained this plasmid from Dr. Gilles Hickson in the laboratory of Dr. Pat O'Farrell.
Terms and licenses: Academic/Nonprofit Terms; Industry Terms: Not Available to Industry
How to cite: pMT-Aurora B-GFP was a gift from Ron Vale (Addgene plasmid # 24285 ; http://n2t.net/addgene:24285 ; RRID:Addgene_24285)
